Addgene plasmid #28196: tdp43-EGFP construct3
Depositing lab: Zuoshang Xu. Depositing organization: University of Massachusetts, Worcester. Publication: The C-terminal TDP-43 fragments have a high aggregation propensity and harm neurons by a dominant-negative mechanism. Yang C, Tan W, Whittle C, Qiu L, Cao L, Akbarian S, Xu Z. PLoS One. 2010 . 5(12):e15878. 10.1371/journal.pone.0015878 PubMed 21209826.
Backbone
  Vector backbone: pEGFP-N1
  Backbone manufacturer: Clontech Laboratories, Inc
  Backbone size w/o insert (bp): 4694
  Vector type: Mammalian Expression
  Selectable markers: Neomycin (select with G418)
Growth in bacteria
  Bacterial resistance: Kanamycin, 50 μg/mL
  Growth temperature: 37°C
  Growth strain: DH5alpha
  Growth instructions: DH5a in LB media at 37C
  Copy number: High Copy
Gene/Insert
  Gene/Insert name: Tar DNA binding protein (alt name: TDP43)
  Species: H. sapiens (human)
  Insert size (bp): 732
  Mutation: aa170-414 only
  GenBank ID: NM_007375
  Entrez Gene: TARDBP (a.k.a. ALS10, TDP-43)
  Tag / fusion protein: EGFP (C terminal on backbone)
  Cloning method: Restriction Enzyme; 5′ cloning site Xho1 (not destroyed); 3′ cloning site BamH1 (not destroyed)
  Sequencing primers: 5′ AATGGGAGTTTGTTTTGGCA; 3′ ACGAGGGTGGGCCAGGGCA
Terms and licenses: Academic/Nonprofit Terms; Industry Terms: Not Available to Industry
How to cite: tdp43-EGFP construct3 was a gift from Zuoshang Xu (Addgene plasmid # 28196 ; http://n2t.net/addgene:28196 ; RRID:Addgene_28196)
