[The description below was written by a language model from this plasmid's Addgene catalogue record.]
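Description:
tdp43-EGFP construct3 is a mammalian expression plasmid built on the Clontech pEGFP-N1 backbone (about 4.7 kb without insert). It carries a C-terminal fragment of human TAR DNA-binding protein (TARDBP, TDP-43). The plasmid is maintained at high copy in E. coli under kanamycin selection. The same backbone provides neomycin resistance, so transfected mammalian cells can be selected with G418. In pEGFP-N1 a single kanamycin/neomycin resistance cassette normally serves both purposes. No feature table accompanies this record, so the individual backbone elements are not itemised here.

The insert of roughly 730 bp encodes only amino acids 170–414 of TDP-43, so the N-terminal portion of the protein is missing. It was cloned between the XhoI and BamHI sites of the polylinker, and both sites remain intact. This places the fragment upstream of the backbone's EGFP coding sequence, and the product is a TDP-43 fragment with EGFP fused at its C-terminus. The record does not name the promoter. Standard pEGFP-N1 drives expression of such fusions from the CMV immediate-early promoter, which would be expected to apply here.

The associated publication examines C-terminal TDP-43 fragments, their high propensity to aggregate and their dominant-negative toxicity to neurons. The name "construct3" suggests that this plasmid belongs to a series of truncation constructs. The fluorescent tag lets the localisation and aggregation of this fragment be followed in transfected mammalian cells, in work relevant to TDP-43 proteinopathy (TARDBP is also known as ALS10).
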