>Addgene plasmid #28196 | tdp43-EGFP construct3 | addgene partial sequence | sequence record 35133 | 28196 with EGFP-N
CTCCTCGCCCTTGCTCACCATGGTGGCGACCGGTGGATCCCGCATTCCCCAGCCAGAAGACTTAGAATCC
ATGCTTGAGCCAAAGCCTCCATTAAAACCACTGCCCGACCCTGCATTGGATGCTGATCCCCAACCAATTG
CTGCACCAGAATTAGAGCCACTATAAGAGTTATTTCCAGAACCGAAGGCCTGGTTTGGCTCCCTCTGCAT
GTTGCCTTGGTTTTGGTTATTACCCGATGGGCCTGACTGGTTCTGCTGGCTGGCTAACATGCCCATCATA
CCCCAACTGCTCTGTAGTGCTGCCTGGGCGGCAGCCATCATGGCTGGATTAATGCTGAACGCACCAAAGT
TCATCCCACCACCCATATTACTACCTTGATTGTTTCCCAAACCAGCTCCACCCCCTCTGCTATTACCAAA
TCCACCCTGATTCCCAAAGCCACCTGGATTACCACCAAATCTTCCACTTCTTTCTAACTGTCTATTGCTA
TTGTGCTTAGGTTCGGCATTGGATATATGAACGCTGATTCCTTTAATGATCAAGTCCTCTCCACAAAGAG
ACTGCGCAATCTGATCATCTGCAAATGTAACAAAGGCAAAGGCCCTGAATGGCTTGGGGATGAAGACATC
CATCACATCCCCGTACTGAGAGAAGAACTCCCGCAGCTCATCCTCAGTCATGTCCTCTGTACAGCGCCCC
ACAAACACTTTTCTGCTTCTCAAAGGCTCATCTTGGCTTTGCTTAGAATTAGGAAGTTTGCAGTCACACC
ATCGTCCCATCTCGAGATCTGAGTCCGGTAGCGCTAGCGGATCTGACGGTTCACTAAACCAGCTCTGCTT
ATATAGACCTCCCACCGTACACGCCTACCGCCCATTTGCGTCAATGGGGCGGAGTTGTTACGACATTTTG
GAAAGTCCCGTTGATTTTGGTGCCAAAACAAACTCCCAT
